>Addgene plasmid #230349 | AiP11418 - pAAV-AiE0060m-minBG-SYFP2-WPRE3-BGHpA (Alias: CN1418) | addgene full sequence | sequence record 461895 | Addgene NGS Result
CCTGCAGGCAGCTGCGCGCTCGCTCGCTCACTGAGGCCGCCCGGGCGTCGGGCGACCTTTGGTCGCCCGG
CCTCAGTGAGCGAGCGAGCGCGCAGAGAGGGAGTGGCCAACTCCATCACTAGGGGTTCCTGCGGCCGCAC
GCGTGGTCCCAGCTCCTCGTTGTAGCCCCCCACACACAAGATCAAGGGTACAGACAGCCCCTAGAAGGGC
AGGAGGCCAAGGCTCCATGGGCACCTTACTCTCTCCATTCCCCCTTGGCTCCCAGGCTTCCCTCCCCCTC
CCAGTCCTCCTTCCCCGCACGCTGGTGACTGCCGTGACTATTAATCACTAGCCCTGTTCTCTTCCTCTCT
ACTAATCAGGCACAATTAGACAAGGCCTCTTCCAGCTGGGCAGTCCCCCCCTGCCCTCCCCCTCCCTTCA
CAGCCCTCCCTATCCGATACCCAGGACAGCTCTGAGGCAATGAGGACTTGATGTAAGCCCTGAGCTACTC
TGGTTGCCCTGGTGCCCAGTTTGGGGCTTTTCAGCAATCTCCTCTTTCCATTTGTCTCCTCCTTGGTCCC
TGGTCTTGTCTAGCGCTGTAGATCAGCCAATATTAGCAGGCTCAATCTCTAACCCACTGCCACTGTCAAT
CAAAGGGGCGACTCGAGCTCGGGCTGGGCATAAAAGTCAGGGCAGAGCCATCTATTGCTTACATTTGCTT
CTGGGATCCAGATCTTTCGAAGCTAGCGCTACCGGTCGCCACCATGGTGAGCAAGGGCGAGGAGCTGTTC
ACCGGGGTGGTGCCCATCCTGGTCGAGCTGGACGGCGACGTAAACGGCCACAAGTTCAGCGTGTCCGGCG
AGGGCGAGGGCGATGCCACCTACGGCAAGCTGACCCTGAAGCTGATCTGCACCACCGGCAAGCTGCCCGT
GCCCTGGCCCACCCTCGTGACCACCCTGGGCTACGGCGTGCAGTGCTTCGCCCGCTACCCCGACCACATG
AAGCAGCACGACTTCTTCAAGTCCGCCATGCCCGAAGGCTACGTCCAGGAGCGCACCATCTTCTTCAAGG
ACGACGGCAACTACAAGACCCGCGCCGAGGTGAAGTTCGAGGGCGACACCCTGGTGAACCGCATCGAGCT
GAAGGGCATCGACTTCAAGGAGGACGGCAACATCCTGGGGCACAAGCTGGAGTACAACTACAACAGCCAC
AACGTCTATATCACCGCCGACAAGCAGAAGAACGGCATCAAGGCCAACTTCAAGATCCGCCACAACATCG
AGGACGGCGGCGTGCAGCTCGCCGACCACTACCAGCAGAACACCCCCATCGGCGACGGCCCCGTGCTGCT
GCCCGACAACCACTACCTGAGCTACCAGTCCAAGCTGAGCAAAGACCCCAACGAGAAGCGCGATCACATG
GTCCTGCTGGAGTTCGTGACCGCCGCCGGGATCACTCTCGGCATGGACGAGCTGTACAAGTAAGTCGACG
GCGCGCCGCGGCCGCGAATTCGATATCATAATCAACCTCTGGATTACAAAATTTGTGAAAGATTGACTGG
TATTCTTAACTATGTTGCTCCTTTTACGCTATGTGGATACGCTGCTTTAATGCCTTTGTATCATGCTATT
GCTTCCCGTATGGCTTTCATTTTCTCCTCCTTGTATAAATCCTGGTTAGTTCTTGCCACGGCGGAACTCA
TCGCCGCCTGCCTTGCCCGCTGCTGGACAGGGGCTCGGCTGTTGGGCACTGACAATTCCGTGGCTCGAGA
GATCTTCGACTGTGCCTTCTAGTTGCCAGCCATCTGTTGTTTGCCCCTCCCCCGTGCCTTCCTTGACCCT
GGAAGGTGCCACTCCCACTGTCCTTTCCTAATAAAATGAGGAAATTGCATCGCATTGTCTGAGTAGGTGT
CATTCTATTCTGGGGGGTGGGGTGGGGCAGGACAGCAAGGGGGAGGATTGGGAAGACAATAGCAGGCATG
AGATCTCACGTGCGGACCGAGCGGCCGCAGGAACCCCTAGTGATGGAGTTGGCCACTCCCTCTCTGCGCG
CTCGCTCGCTCACTGAGGCCGGGCGACCAAAGGTCGCCCGACGCCCGGGCTTTGCCCGGGCGGCCTCAGT
GAGCGAGCGAGCGCGCAGCTGCCTGCAGGGGCGCCTGATGCGGTATTTTCTCCTTACGCATCTGTGCGGT
ATTTCACACCGCATA
[95 nt withheld, positions 2186-2280]
T
[46 nt withheld, positions 2282-2327]
C
[141 nt withheld, positions 2329-2469]
CCTTTGACGTTGGAGTCCACGTTCTTT
[37 nt withheld, positions 2497-2533]
ACTCTATCTCGGGCTATTCTTTTGATTTATAAGGGATTTTGCCGATTTCGGTCTATTGGTTAAAAAATGA
GCTGATTTAACAAAAATTTAACGCGAATTTTAACAAAATATTAACGTTTACAATTTTATGGTGCACTCTC
AGTACAATCTGCTCTGATGCCGCATAGTTAAGCCAGCCCCGACACCCGCCAACACCCGCTGACGCGCCCT
GACGGGCTTGTCTGCTCCCGGCATCCGCTTACAGACAAGCTGTGACCGTCTCCGGGAGCTGCATGTGTCA
GAGGTTTTCACCGTCATCACCGAAACGCGCGAGACGAAAGGGCCTCGTGATACGCCTATTTTTATAGGTT
AATGTCATGATAATAATGGTTTCTTAGACGTCAGGTGGCACTTTTCGGGGAAATGTGCGCGGAACCCCTA
TTTGTTTATTTTTCTAAATACATTCAAATATGTATCCGCTCATGAGACAATAACCCTGATAAATGCTTCA
ATAATATTGAAAAAGGAAGAGTATGAGTATTCAACATTTCCGTGTCGCCCTTATTCCCTTTTTTGCGGCA
TTTTGCCTTCCTGTTTTTGCTCACCCAGAAACGCTGGTGAAAGTAAAAGATGCTGAAGATCAGTTGGGTG
CACGAGTGGGTTACATCGAACTGGATCTCAACAGCGGTAAGATCCTTGAGAGTTTTCGCCCCGAAGAACG
TTTTCCAATGATGAGCACTTTTAAAGTTCTGCTATGTGGCGCGGTATTATCCCGTATTGACGCCGGGCAA
GAGCAACTCGGTCGCCGCATACACTATTCTCAGAATGACTTGGTTGAGTACTCACCAGTCACAGAAAAGC
ATCTTACGGATGGCATGACAGTAAGAGAATTATGCAGTGCTGCCATAACCATGAGTGATAACACTGCGGC
CAACTTACTTCTGACAACGATCGGAGGACCGAAGGAGCTAACCGCTTTTTTGCACAACATGGGGGATCAT
GTAACTCGCCTTGATCGTTGGGAACCGGAGCTGAATGAAGCCATACCAAACGACGAGCGTGACACCACGA
TGCCTGTAGCAATGGCAACAACGTTGCGCAAACTATTAACTGGCGAACTACTTACTCTAGCTTCCCGGCA
ACAATTAATAGACTGGATGGAGGCGGATAAAGTTGCAGGACCACTTCTGCGCTCGGCCCTTCCGGCTGGC
TGGTTTATTGCTGATAAATCTGGAGCCGGTGAGCGTGGGTCTCGCGGTATCATTGCAGCACTGGGGCCAG
ATGGTAAGCCCTCCCGTATCGTAGTTATCTACACGACGGGGAGTCAGGCAACTATGGATGAACGAAATAG
ACAGATCGCTGAGATAGGTGCCTCACTGATTAAGCATTGGTAACTGTCAGACCAAGTTTACTCATATATA
CTTTAGATTGATTTAAAACTTCATTTTTAATTTAAAAGGATCTAGGTGAAGATCCTTTTTGATAATCTCA
TGACCAAAATCCCTTAACGTGAGTTTTCGTTCCACTGAGCGTCAGACCCCGTAGAAAAGATCAAAGGATC
TTCTTGAGATCCTTTTTTTCTGCGCGTAATCTGCTGCTTGCAAACAAAAAAACCACCGCTACCAGCGGTG
GTTTGTTTGCCGGATCAAGAGCTACCAACTCTTTTTCCGAAGGTAACTGGCTTCAGCAGAGCGCAGATAC
CAAATACTGTTCTTCTAGTGTAGCCGTAGTTAGGCCACCACTTCAAGAACTCTGTAGCACCGCCTACATA
CCTCGCTCTGCTAATCCTGTTACCAGTGGCTGCTGCCAGTGGCGATAAGTCGTGTCTTACCGGGTTGGAC
TCAAGACGATAGTTACCGGATAAGGCGCAGCGGTCGGGCTGAACGGGGGGTTCGTGCACACAGCCCAGCT
TGGAGCGAACGACCTACACCGAACTGAGATACCTACAGCGTGAGCTATGAGAAAGCGCCACGCTTCCCGA
AGGGAGAAAGGCGGACAGGTATCCGGTAAGCGGCAGGGTCGGAACAGGAGAGCGCACGAGGGAGCTTCCA
GGGGGAAACGCCTGGTATCTTTATAGTCCTGTCGGGTTTCGCCACCTCTGACTTGAGCGTCGATTTTTGT
GATGCTCGTCAGGGGGGCGGAGCCTATGGAAAAACGCCAGCAACGCGGCCTTTTTACGGTTCCTGGCCTT
TTGCTGGCCTTTTGCTCACATGT
Features (pLannotate 1.2.2; 14 found; start..end, strand, type, name):
     12..39      +  repeat_region  AAV2 ITR (fragment): inverted terminal repeat of adeno-associated virus serotype 2 inverted
     68..95      +  repeat_region  AAV2 ITR (fragment): inverted terminal repeat of adeno-associated virus serotype 2 inverted
    744..1460    +  CDS            SYFP2: SYFP2 is a basic (constitutively fluorescent) yellow fluorescent protein published in 2006, derived from Aequorea victoria. It is reported to be a very rapidly-maturing monomer with moderate acid sensitivity.
   1500..1657    +  misc_feature   WPRE (fragment): woodchuck hepatitis virus posttranscriptional regulatory element
   1663..1743    +  misc_feature   WPRE (fragment): woodchuck hepatitis virus posttranscriptional regulatory element
   1760..1871    +  polyA_signal   bGH poly(A) signal: bovine growth hormone polyadenylation signal
   1989..2129    +  repeat_region  AAV2 ITR: inverted terminal repeat of adeno-associated virus serotype 2 inverted
   2134..2185    -  misc_feature   bom (fragment): basis of mobility region from pBR322
   2204..2659    +  rep_origin     f1 ori (sequence partly withheld): f1 bacteriophage origin of replication; arrow indicates direction of (+) strand synthesis
   2660..2709    -  misc_feature   bom (fragment): basis of mobility region from pBR322
   2811..2846    -  CDS            rop (fragment): Rop protein, which maintains plasmids at low copy number; rop
   2941..3045    +  promoter       AmpR promoter: bla
   3046..3906    +  CDS            AmpR: β-lactamase; bla; confers resistance to ampicillin, carbenicillin, and related antibiotics
   4077..4665    +  rep_origin     ori: high-copy-number ColE1/pMB1/pBR322/pUC origin of replication
