[The description below was written by a language model from this plasmid's Addgene catalogue record and pLannotate feature annotations shown in this document.]
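Description:
AiP11418 - pAAV-AiE0060m-minBG-SYFP2-WPRE3-BGHpA (alias CN1418) is an adeno-associated virus transfer plasmid of about 4.7 kb built on a pAAV2 backbone and intended for packaging an enhancer-driven fluorescent reporter into recombinant AAV. In bacteria it replicates from a high-copy ColE1/pUC-type origin and is selected with ampicillin through the bla gene and its own promoter. An f1 phage origin is also present, together with short remnants of the pBR322 bom and rop regions that are backbone leftovers rather than functional parts.

The payload lies between AAV2 inverted terminal repeats, which supply the cis signals for genome replication and encapsidation. The downstream ITR is annotated in full, while the upstream one was detected only as short fragments, which may simply reflect how such repeats annotate or sequence. The region between the upstream ITR and the reporter is not annotated in the feature table. From the construct name and catalogue fields, it should hold the AiE0060m enhancer followed by the minBG minimal promoter. A minimal promoter has little activity alone, so expression depends on the enhancer, which is described as designed to direct transgene expression in specific brain cell populations. The record does not say which populations.

The expressed gene is SYFP2, a rapidly maturing monomeric yellow fluorescent protein derived from Aequorea victoria. It is followed by WPRE3, a shortened woodchuck posttranscriptional regulatory element (annotated as two WPRE fragments) that boosts transcript expression while saving packaging space, and by the bovine growth hormone polyadenylation signal. The construct serves to label, and so evaluate, the cells in which the enhancer is active after viral delivery.
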