Addgene plasmid #230349: AiP11418 - pAAV-AiE0060m-minBG-SYFP2-WPRE3-BGHpA (Alias: CN1418)
Purpose: AiE0060m is an enhancer sequence, designed to drive AAV-mediated transgene expression in specific populations of brain cells
Depositing lab: Allen Institute for Brain Science & Jonathan Ting. Depositing organization: Allen Institute. Publication: A suite of enhancer AAVs and transgenic mouse lines for genetic access to cortical cell types. Ben-Simon Y, Hooper M, Narayan S, Daigle TL, Dwivedi D, Way SW, Oster A, Stafford DA, Mich JK, Taormina MJ, Martinez RA, Opitz-Araya X, Roth JR, Alexander JR, Allen S, Amster A, Arbuckle J, Ayala A, Baker PM, Bakken TE, Barcelli T, Barta S, Bendrick J, Bertagnolli D, Bielstein C, Bishwakarma P, Bowlus J, Boyer G, Brouner K, Casian B, Casper T, Chakka AB, Chakrabarty R, Chance RK, Chavan S, Clark M, Colbert K, Collman F, Daniel S, Departee M, DiValentin P, Donadio N, Dotson N, Egdorf T, Fliss T, Gabitto M, Garcia J, Gary A, Gasperini M, Gloe J, Goldy J, Gore BB, Graybuck L, Greisman N, Haeseleer F, Halterman C, Haradon Z, Hastings SD, Helback O, Ho W, Hockemeyer D, Huang C, Huff S, Hunker A, Johansen N, Jones D, Juneau Z, Kalmbach B, Kannan M, Khem S, Kussick E, Kutsal R, Larsen R, Lee C, Lee AY, Leibly M, Lenz GH, Li S, Liang E, Lusk N, Madigan Z, Malloy J, Malone J, McCue R, Melchor J, Mollenkopf T, Moosman S, Morin E, Newman D, Ng L, Ngo K, Omstead V, Otto S, Oyama A, Pena N, Pham T, Phillips E, Pom CA, Potekhina L, Ransford S, Ray PL, Rette D, Reynoldson C, Rimorin C, Rocha D, Ruiz A, Sanchez REA, Sawyer L, Sedeno-Cortes A, Sevigny JP, Shapovalova N, Shepard N, Shulga L, Sigler AR, Siverts L, Soliman S, Somasundaram S, Staats B, Stewart K, Szelenyi E, Tieu M, Trader C, Tran A, van Velthoven CTJ, Walker M, Wang Y, Weed N, Wirthlin M, Wood T, Wynalda B, Yao Z, Zhou T, Ariza J, Dee N, Reding M, Ronellenfitch K, Mufti S, Sunkin SM, Smith KA, Esposito L, Waters J, Thyagarajan B, Yao S, Lein ES, Zeng H, Levi BP, Ngai J, Ting JT, Tasic B. Cell. 2025 May 16:S0092-8674(25)00513-6. doi: 10.1016/j.cell.2025.05.002. PubMed 40403729.
Backbone
  Vector backbone: pAAV2
  Vector type: AAV
Growth in bacteria
  Bacterial resistance: Ampicillin, 100 μg/mL
  Growth temperature: 37°C
  Growth strain: NEB Stable
  Copy number: High Copy
Gene/Insert
  Gene/Insert name: SYFP2
  Species: Synthetic
  Promoter: minBG
  Cloning method: Gibson Cloning
Terms and licenses: Academic/Nonprofit Terms; Industry Terms: Not Available to Industry
How to cite: AiP11418 - pAAV-AiE0060m-minBG-SYFP2-WPRE3-BGHpA (Alias: CN1418) was a gift from Allen Institute for Brain Science & Jonathan Ting (Addgene plasmid # 230349 ; http://n2t.net/addgene:230349 ; RRID:Addgene_230349)
